Addgene plasmid #231741: pBIG1e-CDK12deltaNTD /Cyclin K
Purpose: Protein expression in insect cells
Depositing lab: Jesper Svejstrup. Depositing organization: University of Copenhagen. Publication: PAF1C-mediated activation of CDK12/13 kinase activity is critical for CTD phosphorylation and transcript elongation. Lopez Martinez D, Todorovski I, Noe Gonzalez M, Rusimbi C, Blears D, Khallou N, Han Z, Dirac-Svejstrup AB, Svejstrup JQ. Mol Cell. 2025 May 15;85(10):1952-1967.e8. doi: 10.1016/j.molcel.2025.04.012. Epub 2025 May 1. PubMed 40315851.
Backbone
  Vector backbone: pBIG1e
  Vector type: Insect Expression
Growth in bacteria
  Bacterial resistance: Ampicillin, 100 μg/mL
  Growth temperature: 37°C
  Growth strain: DH5alpha
  Copy number: High Copy
Gene/Insert 1
  Gene/Insert name: CDK12
  Species: H. sapiens (human)
  Mutation: CDK12(700-1490)
  Entrez Gene: CDK12 (a.k.a. CRK7, CRKR, CRKRS)
  Tag / fusion protein: Flag-3C (N terminal on insert)
  Cloning method: Gibson Cloning
Gene/Insert 2
  Gene/Insert name: CCNK
  Species: H. sapiens (human)
  Entrez Gene: CCNK (a.k.a. CPR4, IDDHDF)
Terms and licenses: Academic/Nonprofit Terms; Industry Terms: Not Available to Industry
Depositor comments: Please visit https://doi.org/10.1101/2024.10.14.618141 for bioRxiv preprint.
How to cite: pBIG1e-CDK12deltaNTD /Cyclin K was a gift from Jesper Svejstrup (Addgene plasmid # 231741 ; http://n2t.net/addgene:231741 ; RRID:Addgene_231741)
