[The description below was written by a language model from this plasmid's Addgene catalogue record and pLannotate feature annotations shown in this document.]
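Description:
pBIG1e-CDK12deltaNTD /Cyclin K is an insect-cell expression plasmid built on the pBIG1e backbone, a multigene assembly vector of the biGBac type used to generate recombinant baculovirus. It is maintained in E. coli through a high-copy ColE1/pUC origin and selected with ampicillin (AmpR). An f1 origin and a spectinomycin/streptomycin resistance gene (SmR) are also annotated in the backbone. The expression cargo lies between mini-Tn7 left and right ends together with a gentamicin resistance gene. This arrangement allows Tn7 transposition of the whole cassette set into a baculoviral bacmid, with gentamicin selecting for the transposed segment. A loxP site and a small R6K γ origin fragment also lie within this region.

The payload consists of human CDK12 truncated to residues 700–1490, which removes the N-terminal domain, and its partner human cyclin K (CCNK). Each gene sits in its own cassette, driven by a baculovirus polyhedrin promoter and terminated by an SV40 polyadenylation signal. CDK12 carries an N-terminal FLAG tag followed by an HRV 3C protease site, which permits affinity capture and tag removal. No tag is recorded or annotated for cyclin K.

The feature table of the 14,154-nt sequencing result shows two apparently identical FLAG-3C-CDK12 cassettes in tandem alongside the single CCNK cassette, whereas the catalogue entry lists CDK12 only once. The record does not explain the duplication.

The stated purpose is protein expression in insect cells. The associated publication title, which concerns CDK12/13 kinase activation and RNA polymerase II CTD phosphorylation, suggests the construct serves to co-produce the CDK12/cyclin K kinase complex for biochemical work.
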