Features (pLannotate 1.2.2; 35 found; start..end, strand, type, name):
     60..514     -  rep_origin     f1 ori (sequence partly withheld): f1 bacteriophage origin of replication; arrow indicates direction of (+) strand synthesis
    555..1346    -  CDS            SmR: aminoglycoside adenylyltransferase (Murphy, 1985); aadA; confers resistance to spectinomycin and streptomycin
   1353..1409    -  CDS            GmR (fragment): gentamycin acetyltransferase; aacC1; confers resistance to gentamycin
   1495..1575    +  CDS            int (fragment): INT2_ECOLX - Protein inferred from homology: Swiss-Prot protein existence level 3. Putative integrase believed to be involved in the insertion of antibiotic resistance genes into plasmids and transposons. From Escherichia coli.
   1870..2035    +  mobile_element Tn7L: mini-Tn7 element (left end of the Tn7 transposon) Tn7
   2272..2321    -  CDS            SET1 (fragment): solubility-enhancement tag derived from T7 phage gene 10B
   2350..2484    -  polyA_signal   SV40 poly(A) signal: SV40 polyadenylation signal
   2507..2590    -  CDS            large T antigen (fragment): large T antigen from SV40 (simian virus 40)
   2617..4356    -  CDS            CCNK: CCNK_HUMAN - Also known as CPR4. Experimental evidence at protein level: Swiss-Prot protein existence level 1. Regulatory subunit of cyclin-dependent kinases that mediates activation of target kinases. Plays a role in transcriptional regulation via its role in regulating the phosphorylation of the C- terminal domain (CTD) of the large subunit of RNA polymerase II (POLR2A). From Homo sapiens (Human).
   4399..4490    -  promoter       polyhedrin promoter: polh from Autographa californica; promoter for the baculovirus polyhedrin gene
   4568..4617    -  CDS            SET1 (fragment): solubility-enhancement tag derived from T7 phage gene 10B
   4646..4780    -  polyA_signal   SV40 poly(A) signal: SV40 polyadenylation signal
   4803..4886    -  CDS            large T antigen (fragment): large T antigen from SV40 (simian virus 40)
   4913..7279    -  CDS            CDK12 (fragment): CDK12_HUMAN - Also known as CRK7, CRKRS, KIAA0904. Experimental evidence at protein level: Swiss-Prot protein existence level 1. Cyclin-dependent kinase that phosphorylates the C-terminal domain (CTD) of the large subunit of RNA polymerase II (POLR2A), thereby acting as a key regulator of transcription elongation. Regulates the expression of genes involved in DNA repair and is required for the maintenance of genomic stability. Preferentially phosphorylates 'Ser-5' in CTD repeats that are already phosphorylated at 'Ser-7', but can also phosphorylate 'Ser-2'. Required for RNA splicing, possibly
   7283..7306    -  CDS            HRV 3C site: recognition and cleavage site for human rhinovirus 3C and PreScission proteases
   7313..7333    -  CDS            FLAG (fragment): FLAG® epitope tag, followed by an enterokinase cleavage site
   7382..7473    -  promoter       polyhedrin promoter: polh from Autographa californica; promoter for the baculovirus polyhedrin gene
   7551..7600    -  CDS            SET1 (fragment): solubility-enhancement tag derived from T7 phage gene 10B
   7629..7763    -  polyA_signal   SV40 poly(A) signal: SV40 polyadenylation signal
   7786..7869    -  CDS            large T antigen (fragment): large T antigen from SV40 (simian virus 40)
   7896..10262   -  CDS            CDK12 (fragment): CDK12_HUMAN - Also known as CRK7, CRKRS, KIAA0904. Experimental evidence at protein level: Swiss-Prot protein existence level 1. Cyclin-dependent kinase that phosphorylates the C-terminal domain (CTD) of the large subunit of RNA polymerase II (POLR2A), thereby acting as a key regulator of transcription elongation. Regulates the expression of genes involved in DNA repair and is required for the maintenance of genomic stability. Preferentially phosphorylates 'Ser-5' in CTD repeats that are already phosphorylated at 'Ser-7', but can also phosphorylate 'Ser-2'. Required for RNA splicing, possibly
  10266..10289   -  CDS            HRV 3C site: recognition and cleavage site for human rhinovirus 3C and PreScission proteases
  10296..10316   -  CDS            FLAG (fragment): FLAG® epitope tag, followed by an enterokinase cleavage site
  10365..10456   -  promoter       polyhedrin promoter: polh from Autographa californica; promoter for the baculovirus polyhedrin gene
  10551..10599   -  polyA_signal   HSV TK poly(A) signal: herpes simplex virus thymidine kinase polyadenylation signal (Cole and Stacy, 1985)
  10689..10722   -  protein_bind   loxP: Cre-mediated recombination occurs in the 8-bp core sequence (GCATACAT). Cre recombinase
  10751..10778   +  rep_origin     R6K γ ori (fragment): γ replication origin from E. coli plasmid R6K; requires the R6K initiator protein pi for replication
  10778..11140   +  CDS            YPR2_ECOLX (fragment): Protein predicted: Swiss-Prot protein existence level 4. From Escherichia coli.
  11118..11146   +  promoter       Pc promoter: intI1 (promoter lies within the coding sequence); class 1 integron promoter
  11335..11868   +  CDS            GmR: gentamycin acetyltransferase; aacC1; confers resistance to gentamycin
  11935..12159   +  mobile_element Tn7R: mini-Tn7 element (right end of the Tn7 transposon) Tn7
  12227..12278   +  misc_feature   bom (fragment): basis of mobility region from pBR322
  12464..13052   -  rep_origin     ori: high-copy-number ColE1/pMB1/pBR322/pUC origin of replication
  13223..14083   -  CDS            AmpR: β-lactamase; bla; confers resistance to ampicillin, carbenicillin, and related antibiotics
  14084..34      -  promoter       AmpR promoter (across the origin): bla
>Addgene plasmid #231741 | pBIG1e-CDK12deltaNTD /Cyclin K | addgene full sequence | sequence record 463641 | Addgene NGS Result
GTATTTAGAAAAATAAACAAATAGGGGTTCCGCGCACATTTCCCCGAAAAGTGCCACCTAAATTGTAAGC
GTTAATATTTTGTTAAAATTCGCGTTAAATTTTTGTTAAATCAGCTCATTTTTTAACCAATAGGCCGAAA
TCGGCAAAATCCCTTATAAATCAAAAGAATAGACCGAGATAGGGT
[37 nt withheld, positions 186-222]
AAGAACGTGGACTCCAACGTCAAAGG
[49 nt withheld, positions 249-297]
T
[91 nt withheld, positions 299-389]
G
[124 nt withheld, positions 391-514]
CCCATTCGCCAATCCGTCGGCTTGAACGAATTGTTAGACATTATTTGCCGACTACCTTGGTGATCTCGCC
TTTCACGTAGTGGACAAATTCTTCCAACTGATCTGCGCGCGAGGCCAAGCGATCTTCTTCTTGTCCAAGA
TAAGCCTGTCTAGCTTCAAGTATGACGGGCTGATACTGGGCCGGCAGGCGCTCCATTGCCCAGTCGGCAG
CGACATCCTTCGGCGCGATTTTGCCGGTTACTGCGCTGTACCAAATGCGGGACAACGTAAGCACTACATT
TCGCTCATCGCCAGCCCAGTCGGGCGGCGAGTTCCATAGCGTTAAGGTTTCATTTAGCGCCTCAAATAGA
TCCTGTTCAGGAACCGGATCAAAGAGTTCCTCCGCCGCTGGACCTACCAAGGCAACGCTATGTTCTCTTG
CTTTTGTCAGCAAGATAGCCAGATCAATGTCGATCGTGGCTGGCTCGAAGATACCTGCAAGAATGTCATT
GCGCTGCCATTCTCCAAATTGCAGTTCGCGCTTAGCTGGATAACGCCACGGAATGATGTCGTCGTGCACA
ACAATGGTGACTTCTACAGCGCGGAGAATCTCGCTCTCTCCAGGGGAAGCCGAAGTTTCCAAAAGGTCGT
TGATCAAAGCTCGCCGCGTTGTTTCATCAAGCCTTACGGTCACCGTAACCAGCAAATCAATATCACTGTG
TGGCTTCAGGCCGCCATCCACTGCGGAGCCGTACAAATGTACGGCCAGCAACGTCGGTTCGAGATGGCGC
TCGATGACGCCAACTACCTCTGATAGTTGAGTCGATACTTCGGCGATCACCGCTTCCCTCATGATGTTTA
ACTTTGTTTTAGGGCGACTGCCCTGCTGCGTAACATCGTTGCTGCTCCATAACATCAAACATCGACCCAC
GGCGTAACGCGCTTGCTGCTTGGATGCCCGAGGCATAGACTGTACCCCAAAAAAACAGTCATAACAAGCC
ATGAAAACCGCCACTGCGCCGTTACCACCGCTGCGTTCGGTCAAGGTTCTGGACCAGTTGCGTGAGCGCA
TACGCTACTTACCGGTTTATTGACTACCGGAAGCAGTGTGACCGTGTGCTTCTCAAATGCCTGAGGCCAG
TTTGCTCAGGCTCTCCCCGTGGAGGTAATAATTGACGATATGATCATTTATTCTGCCTCCCAGTTCAGGC
TGCAAATAAGCGTTGATATTCAGTCAATTACAAACATTAATAACGAAGAGATGACAGAAAAATTTTCATT
CTGTGACAGAGAAAAAGTAGCCGAAGATGACGGTTTGTCACATGGAGTTGGCAGGATGTTTGATTAAAAA
CATAACAGGAAGAAAAATGCCCCGCTGTGGGCGGACAAAATAGTTGGGAACTGGGAGGGGTGGAAATGGA
GTTTTTAAGGATTATTTAGGGAAGAGTGACAAAATAGATGGGAACTGGGTGTAGCGTCGTAAGCTAATAC
GAAAATTAAAAATGACAAAATAGTTTGGAACTAGATTTCACTTATCTGGTTCGGATCTCCTGTTTAAACC
AAGTCAATGTCAGTGTTTTTAATTAACCCGTAGTGGCTATGGCAGGGCTTGCCGCCCCGACGTTGGCTGC
GAGCCCTGGGCCTTCACCCGAACTTGGGGGTTGGGGTGGGGAAAAGGAAGAAACGCGGGCGTATTGGTCC
CAATGGGGTCTCGGTGGGGTATCGACGTAACCCCGATTGAGATATAGATTTATTTAAATGGTTATGATAG
TTATTGCTCAGCGGTGGCAGCAGCCAACTCAGCTTCCTTTCGGGCTTTGTTAGCAGCCGGATCTTCTAGG
CTCAAGCAGTGATCAGATCCAGACATGATAAGATACATTGATGAGTTTGGACAAACCACAACTAGAATGC
AGTGAAAAAAATGCTTTATTTGTGAAATTTGTGATGCTATTGCTTTATTTGTAACCATTATAAGCTGCAA
TAAACAAGTTAACAACAACAATTGCATTCATTTTATGTTTCAGGTTCAGGGGGAGGTGTGGGAGGTTTTT
TAAAGCAAGTAAAACCTCTACAAATGTGGTATGGCTGATTATGATCCTCTAGTACTTCTCGACAAGCTTT
TATCTCATCCAGGCTGCCCGCCCCAGCCCCCCAACTGGAGGCATGCCGGGTGGGGGAATGGGCGGGGGCA
CAGGAGGCTGTCCTCCAGGGGGGACGGCAGGAGGTGGGTAGCTGGCTGGCGGCAGGCCCAACCCTGGAGG
AGGATGAGGGGGGACTGCGTGGGTAGGCGGGAGGCGTGGGGGTGGGGGTGGGAAGTTGGGGTTGTAGGTG
GGTGGGGGTGGGGGGTAGCCAGGAGTAGGGGGTGGGATGGCAGGTGGGGGGAAGGAGGCTGGGGGAGGAG
GCACAGGTGGCGGGGGCGGGTTGGGCGGGTAGACATGGGGGTGGTAGGGCAGGTGTGCAGGTGGGCCGTA
GGCGGGGGGCAGGGCACCGTAGGAGGGTCCCTCGGTCTTCATCATGGACTGCAGGCTCTGGTAGCCCTCT
CCAGACATGTAGGAGCTGGTGGTGGACATCCCGGTCATGTAGCTGGAGGGGGGTGGGGGCGGGGGCCGGT
GTGGCAGCGGCGGTGGCTGGTGCACAGGGGCCGGGGGGGCCGGAGGGGGAATCTGGACTTTGGGGAGGTC
AGTGGCATCCACAGGGCCCGGCGGCTCAGCCTCACCTAAGGCAGCAGCGAGGGGAGGCTTCCGGTCTGGA
GGTGGGTGGGCTGGAGGCAACGGTGGATGAGTGGTCTCAATTTTGGGGATTTTAGGTGGTGGTGGTTCTG
CTGCTTTGTTCTCTTCTTTGGGAGAAACAACCACGGCTCGCTTAACCTGTCGGGGAGAACTGGGCTGCGG
AGAGGGTTTCTTGGGCTGTTGGGCTGGCTGCTGCTGCTGGGCTGGTTGCTGGGGGTCCTTCTGCTGGGGC
TGGGATGGTTCGGAGCTTTGAGACGGCTGTGACTGCTGTACTTGCGGCACTTGTGGTGTAGGCTGAAGAG
ATGGGGGCTGTTGCAGCTGATGGGGGGTGTGATGAGGCATCTGTTGTTTTCCTTGTGAGTAAAGATCCAG
GATTTGGTGGCAGATGTCTTCCAAAACGTCGACCGGGACATCTTGAACAAACTGCTCCCACCATCTCCTA
TACATGGGTTTGGAGGTCCATTCTTGTATTTCAAATTTGCACAAACGTCCTGCGAGATACATCACTGCTA
CTGCTATGATCTCTGGTTCCCACTGCAGTGACAAGGTGGTGCAGAGACTGTCATTTACAAATGTCCATGC
CATTTGAACCAACTTTTGAATTTTGTTTTTATCACCTTTGAGTTGCTTTGCATATTTTAGTAGGAACTGG
TATGGATGTTCTACCTGTAAATCAAACTTGATGGTCTGCAGTAAGATTCTCTCCAGAACCATTACTTCCT
CCTTTGGGTCATCTCCAAACTGGCCAAATTGTACATCATTTAATAAACTACGAGCTGTTTTGATGATATC
TTTACATTTTTTTGGTGTTTCTTCTACTTTCCCAGCCAGAAAGAGGCAACAGGCTCCTGTCACATATCTT
GGGAATTGCTTGAAGGAATGAAACATATAGAAGCGATGAAAATAAATTATTCCAGTTGCCAGGGTATCAT
AGTGTAGCCCCAAACGTGTGCCCACATCAAAGATGAACCGAGCGCCCTCTCGGCGGTACCGGGCCTCGGT
GGCTGGATCAAGTCCTTCAAGTTGTGAGGGTGTATGAGCCAAGTCTTTCTTATCCCAGTACCAACATGGC
TTTGTGTGGTCCAGGTTTGCTGAAGTTACTGAAGGGCTTGAATTTTCTTTATTCTCCTTCATGGATCCGC
GCCCGATGGTGGGACGGTATGAATAATCCGGAATATTTATAGGTTTTTTTATTACAAAACTGTTACGAAA
ACAGTAAAATACTTATTTATTTGCGAGATGGTTATCATTTTAATTATCTCCATGATCTATTAATATTCCG
GAGTAGGTCGATTTAAACGTGCAATAGTATCCAGTTTATTTAAATGGTTATGATAGTTATTGCTCAGCGG
TGGCAGCAGCCAACTCAGCTTCCTTTCGGGCTTTGTTAGCAGCCGGATCTTCTAGGCTCAAGCAGTGATC
AGATCCAGACATGATAAGATACATTGATGAGTTTGGACAAACCACAACTAGAATGCAGTGAAAAAAATGC
TTTATTTGTGAAATTTGTGATGCTATTGCTTTATTTGTAACCATTATAAGCTGCAATAAACAAGTTAACA
ACAACAATTGCATTCATTTTATGTTTCAGGTTCAGGGGGAGGTGTGGGAGGTTTTTTAAAGCAAGTAAAA
CCTCTACAAATGTGGTATGGCTGATTATGATCCTCTAGTACTTCTCGACAAGCTTTTAGTAAGGAACTCC
TCTCCCTCTTCCCCCTCTTGGTGGGACTCTTGTAGGCCCCCGATAGAGTTTTCCATAAGCAGAAGACTGA
GTTGGGCCCCCCCAGTGAAGGCCTGCTCCTGAGCTGCTGGCCCCAGTGGTTCCTGGCCCCAGCTCCCCAT
AGTTTTGCAATTTGGTCTCTGCATGTACCACAGAATTGCTGCTTCCCTCAGCCTTCAGGAATGGTTGCCC
GACCACCGGGTGTAACGCTAAGGGGACCCTGGCAAAACGGAGGTCCTGGTCCCCTGGAAACTGCACTGAC
CCTGTGCCCTGGTAACTGCTGGACTCCCCAAGGTGGCTCAGAGAGCCTGAGAAGGTCCTGTTCTTCACCA
GGGTCTGGACCAAGGATTCTGTCAAGGCTGGACCAGAGTTTCGTTCATCAGTGTCAATGGCACTGAACCC
TGTTTCAGGCCCATCAGTGTTTCCATAAGTCCTGTTTGGACGGGGTCGGGTGGAGTACTCCATTGGTCTC
AAGGCCTGGTGCTCATGTGGCAGGTGGCCAGGAGGCTCTGCTTCAGGCTGGGATAAAAGTTGCAGCAAGG
CGGCTGTCACGGCTGGGTTCAACTCCTGGGGGGCGCTGGAAAGATCGCCTTCAACCAGAGGGGGTGGAGG
TGGCGGCGGTGGAGGTCCGGGGGGCTCAGGGGGCCTCTTCTCTGGTGGAAGAATGTGAGGAGGACATGCT
GCTGCCTCCTCCTGTGGCATTGTGGGAGTTCTTCGGGGCCCCTGTGGCCCACTGTTCTTGTCACTGTTGT
TTTCCTCCAGACTGCCTGCTGGCTCTTGGGTTTTCATCAGCTGACTCAAGAGAACTGCCAATATATTCTG
CATGTCAGCTGGTGTGCTTGAAGCTTCAAGGGTCGTCTGTTCTGCTGAAGGCAGGATCACTGGGGCAGAG
GGTGCTTCCTTCAAAGACTCCTCTGGGGCCATGGTCTCTGAGTCCTGCTGCTGGGAAGTAGCTTCCGTCA
GGGCACTGATGGATTGGTTCAGGGCTTCCAGCTGCTGCTGCATCTCTGGGTTGGAGTGGATGTTAAGCAG
CTGTGCCATTTGAGGGATGCTCAGGTCGGTTTGGCTCTGCAGCAGGTTTAATAACACTGCCAATTCACTT
TGATTCAGCTGTTGTGTGATGTCAGCAAGGCCTATTGCATCCCCAGCCCCAGACTCCACCTTGCCAGGAG
CAGGCTGAGGTGGTGCTGGGCTGCTGTTCTTCACAGGCTCAGTACTTGTCCCTGAGGTAGTTTCTTTTCG
AGAAGTTTTGGATGGAGGTGGCTCTTCGACTACAACACCACTTTGTCGCTGACGTCGCCGTTTCTTACTC
CACAACTCATGGCAATCCTGCCAGTGGGGGAGGTCTGGAGGAGCCATTTTGCTGAGTTCGACATCTTTAA
GGAAGTCGCTCTGTAGGGTCTGTTCAGCTGTGCACCGCTTACTAGGATCTAGTGTCAGCATGTGGTCCAA
TAAATCAAGTGCTGCAGAAGGAATGAAAGAGAATTCTTCTCGTAGACGCCTTCGATATTGCTTCTTCGGT
TTCATGGTGTTGAAGTAGGGCAGTTTGATAACATCAGGCCACACAGCTGGACAAGGGCTACCACAAAGTC
GGCTGATCAGTTCTAGCTGAGCCAGTTCCAGATTGGCTTGAAAAATAGGCTTCTTTGTGAATAGTTCCCC
AAGAATACATCCACAGCTCCAAACATCTATGGCTGGTGTGTAACGTTCCTCTCCTAGCAGTAGTTCTGGA
GGTCGGTACCACAAAGTAATGACTTTGTTTGTGTAAGGGCGACTCTCTTCAGAGTTATAGAGCCGAGCAA
GTCCAAAATCTGCTAGTTTGATTTGCCCACTGTTATTCAGCAAAATGTTAGAACACTTAATATCCCGATG
CAGGAAATTCTTTTTGTGACAGTATTCCAATCCTTCCATTAGCTGTTTCATGAACGACTTGATATGGTCC
TCAGAAAAGTGCACCAAACCAGATTCTAGCAGTCCCATTAAGTCATGGTCCATATACTCAAATACAAGGT
AAAAGGCACCTTTGTCCTTCTTGAAATCCAGTGCATCTTGTTTATCTGTGACAATTTCCTTCATGTTAAC
AACACTTCGGTGGATTAACTGACGAAGGATTTTGATTTCACGAATGGCTGTGATTGGGAAGCCCTCTTTC
TCATTGTCTAGTCTCACCTTCTTCAGAGCCACTAGTTCTCCTGTGTCTTTGTCCTTGGCTTTATATACTT
GGCCATAGGTTCCTTCTCCAATAATCCCAATAATGTCAAACTTGTCCACACAGCGTTTCCCCCAGTCGCT
TTCTGTTTGTCTTCTTTCTCCATAACGAGGACAACAAATTTTTGGCATGGGTCCCTGAAAGAGGACTTCA
AGATCGAGCTTGTCATCGTCGTCCTTGTAGTCCATGGATCCGCGCCCGATGGTGGGACGGTATGAATAAT
CCGGAATATTTATAGGTTTTTTTATTACAAAACTGTTACGAAAACAGTAAAATACTTATTTATTTGCGAG
ATGGTTATCATTTTAATTATCTCCATGATCTATTAATATTCCGGAGTAGGTCGATTTAAACGTGCAATAG
TATCCAGTTTATTTAAATGGTTATGATAGTTATTGCTCAGCGGTGGCAGCAGCCAACTCAGCTTCCTTTC
GGGCTTTGTTAGCAGCCGGATCTTCTAGGCTCAAGCAGTGATCAGATCCAGACATGATAAGATACATTGA
TGAGTTTGGACAAACCACAACTAGAATGCAGTGAAAAAAATGCTTTATTTGTGAAATTTGTGATGCTATT
GCTTTATTTGTAACCATTATAAGCTGCAATAAACAAGTTAACAACAACAATTGCATTCATTTTATGTTTC
AGGTTCAGGGGGAGGTGTGGGAGGTTTTTTAAAGCAAGTAAAACCTCTACAAATGTGGTATGGCTGATTA
TGATCCTCTAGTACTTCTCGACAAGCTTTTAGTAAGGAACTCCTCTCCCTCTTCCCCCTCTTGGTGGGAC
TCTTGTAGGCCCCCGATAGAGTTTTCCATAAGCAGAAGACTGAGTTGGGCCCCCCCAGTGAAGGCCTGCT
CCTGAGCTGCTGGCCCCAGTGGTTCCTGGCCCCAGCTCCCCATAGTTTTGCAATTTGGTCTCTGCATGTA
CCACAGAATTGCTGCTTCCCTCAGCCTTCAGGAATGGTTGCCCGACCACCGGGTGTAACGCTAAGGGGAC
CCTGGCAAAACGGAGGTCCTGGTCCCCTGGAAACTGCACTGACCCTGTGCCCTGGTAACTGCTGGACTCC
CCAAGGTGGCTCAGAGAGCCTGAGAAGGTCCTGTTCTTCACCAGGGTCTGGACCAAGGATTCTGTCAAGG
CTGGACCAGAGTTTCGTTCATCAGTGTCAATGGCACTGAACCCTGTTTCAGGCCCATCAGTGTTTCCATA
AGTCCTGTTTGGACGGGGTCGGGTGGAGTACTCCATTGGTCTCAAGGCCTGGTGCTCATGTGGCAGGTGG
CCAGGAGGCTCTGCTTCAGGCTGGGATAAAAGTTGCAGCAAGGCGGCTGTCACGGCTGGGTTCAACTCCT
GGGGGGCGCTGGAAAGATCGCCTTCAACCAGAGGGGGTGGAGGTGGCGGCGGTGGAGGTCCGGGGGGCTC
AGGGGGCCTCTTCTCTGGTGGAAGAATGTGAGGAGGACATGCTGCTGCCTCCTCCTGTGGCATTGTGGGA
GTTCTTCGGGGCCCCTGTGGCCCACTGTTCTTGTCACTGTTGTTTTCCTCCAGACTGCCTGCTGGCTCTT
GGGTTTTCATCAGCTGACTCAAGAGAACTGCCAATATATTCTGCATGTCAGCTGGTGTGCTTGAAGCTTC
AAGGGTCGTCTGTTCTGCTGAAGGCAGGATCACTGGGGCAGAGGGTGCTTCCTTCAAAGACTCCTCTGGG
GCCATGGTCTCTGAGTCCTGCTGCTGGGAAGTAGCTTCCGTCAGGGCACTGATGGATTGGTTCAGGGCTT
CCAGCTGCTGCTGCATCTCTGGGTTGGAGTGGATGTTAAGCAGCTGTGCCATTTGAGGGATGCTCAGGTC
GGTTTGGCTCTGCAGCAGGTTTAATAACACTGCCAATTCACTTTGATTCAGCTGTTGTGTGATGTCAGCA
AGGCCTATTGCATCCCCAGCCCCAGACTCCACCTTGCCAGGAGCAGGCTGAGGTGGTGCTGGGCTGCTGT
TCTTCACAGGCTCAGTACTTGTCCCTGAGGTAGTTTCTTTTCGAGAAGTTTTGGATGGAGGTGGCTCTTC
GACTACAACACCACTTTGTCGCTGACGTCGCCGTTTCTTACTCCACAACTCATGGCAATCCTGCCAGTGG
GGGAGGTCTGGAGGAGCCATTTTGCTGAGTTCGACATCTTTAAGGAAGTCGCTCTGTAGGGTCTGTTCAG
CTGTGCACCGCTTACTAGGATCTAGTGTCAGCATGTGGTCCAATAAATCAAGTGCTGCAGAAGGAATGAA
AGAGAATTCTTCTCGTAGACGCCTTCGATATTGCTTCTTCGGTTTCATGGTGTTGAAGTAGGGCAGTTTG
ATAACATCAGGCCACACAGCTGGACAAGGGCTACCACAAAGTCGGCTGATCAGTTCTAGCTGAGCCAGTT
CCAGATTGGCTTGAAAAATAGGCTTCTTTGTGAATAGTTCCCCAAGAATACATCCACAGCTCCAAACATC
TATGGCTGGTGTGTAACGTTCCTCTCCTAGCAGTAGTTCTGGAGGTCGGTACCACAAAGTAATGACTTTG
TTTGTGTAAGGGCGACTCTCTTCAGAGTTATAGAGCCGAGCAAGTCCAAAATCTGCTAGTTTGATTTGCC
CACTGTTATTCAGCAAAATGTTAGAACACTTAATATCCCGATGCAGGAAATTCTTTTTGTGACAGTATTC
CAATCCTTCCATTAGCTGTTTCATGAACGACTTGATATGGTCCTCAGAAAAGTGCACCAAACCAGATTCT
AGCAGTCCCATTAAGTCATGGTCCATATACTCAAATACAAGGTAAAAGGCACCTTTGTCCTTCTTGAAAT
CCAGTGCATCTTGTTTATCTGTGACAATTTCCTTCATGTTAACAACACTTCGGTGGATTAACTGACGAAG
GATTTTGATTTCACGAATGGCTGTGATTGGGAAGCCCTCTTTCTCATTGTCTAGTCTCACCTTCTTCAGA
GCCACTAGTTCTCCTGTGTCTTTGTCCTTGGCTTTATATACTTGGCCATAGGTTCCTTCTCCAATAATCC
CAATAATGTCAAACTTGTCCACACAGCGTTTCCCCCAGTCGCTTTCTGTTTGTCTTCTTTCTCCATAACG
AGGACAACAAATTTTTGGCATGGGTCCCTGAAAGAGGACTTCAAGATCGAGCTTGTCATCGTCGTCCTTG
TAGTCCATGGATCCGCGCCCGATGGTGGGACGGTATGAATAATCCGGAATATTTATAGGTTTTTTTATTA
CAAAACTGTTACGAAAACAGTAAAATACTTATTTATTTGCGAGATGGTTATCATTTTAATTATCTCCATG
ATCTATTAATATTCCGGAGTAGGTCGATTTAAATCTTTAGACCATAGAGCGTTCACTTGACAGAGTGCCA
GCCCTGGGACCGAACCCCGCGTTTATGAACAAACGACCCAACACCCGTGCGTTTTATTCTGTCTTTTTAT
TGCCGTCATAGCGCGGGTTCCTTCCGGTATTGTCTCCTTCCGTGTTTCAGTTAGCCTCGATAAAAACTAA
GCTATGTGAACCGTTTAAACCCAGATAACTTCGTATAATGTATGCTATACGAAGTTATGGTACCGCGGCC
GCGTAGAGGATCTGTTGATCAGCAGTTCAACCTGTTGATAGTACAAACAAAGCTGTAGCCAACCACTAGA
ACTATAGCTAGAGTCCTGGGCGAACAAACGATGCTCGCCTTCCAGAAAACCGAGGATGCGAACCACTTCA
TCCGGGGTCAGCACCACCGGCAAGCGCCGCGACGGCCGAGGTCTACCGATCTCCTGAAGCAAGGGCAGAT
CCGTGCACAGCACCTTGCCGTAGAAGAACAGCAAGGCCGCCAATGCCTGACGATGCGTGGAGACCGAAAC
CTTGCGCTCGTTCGCCAGCCAGGACAGAAATGCCTCGACTTCGCTGCTGCCCAAGGTTGCCGGGTGACGC
ACACCGTGGAAACGGATGAAGGCACAAACCCAGTTGACATAAGCCTGTTCGGTTCGTAAACTGTAATGCA
AGTAGCGTATGCGCTCACGCAACTGGTCCAGAACCTTGACCGAACGCAGCGGTGGTAACGGCGCAGTGGC
GGTTTTCATGGCTTGTTATGACTGTTTTTTTGTACAGTCTATGCCTCGGGCATCCAAGCAGCAAGCGCGT
TACGCCGTGGGTCGATGTTTGATGTTATGGAGCAGCAACGATGTTACGCAGCAGCAACGATGTTACGCAG
CAGGGCAGTCGCCCTAAAACAAAGTTAGGTGGCTCAAGTATGGGCATCATTCGCACATGTAGGCTCGGCC
CTGACCAAGTCAAATCCATGCGGGCTGCTCTTGATCTTTTCGGTCGTGAGTTCGGAGACGTAGCCACCTA
CTCCCAACATCAGCCGGACTCCGATTACCTCGGGAACTTGCTCCGTAGTAAGACATTCATCGCGCTTGCT
GCCTTCGACCAAGAAGCGGTTGTTGGCGCTCTCGCGGCTTACGTTCTGCCCAAGTTTGAGCAGCCGCGTA
GTGAGATCTATATCTATGATCTCGCAGTCTCCGGCGAGCACCGGAGGCAGGGCATTGCCACCGCGCTCAT
CAATCTCCTCAAGCATGAGGCCAACGCGCTTGGTGCTTATGTGATCTACGTGCAAGCAGATTACGGTGAC
GATCCCGCAGTGGCTCTCTATACAAAGTTGGGCATACGGGAAGAAGTGATGCACTTTGATATCGACCCAA
GTACCGCCACCTAACAATTCGTTCAAGCCGAGATCGGCTTCCCGGCCGCGGAGTTGTTCGGTAAATTGTC
ACAACGCCGCGAATATAGTCTTTACCATGCCCTTGGCCACGCCCCTCTTTAATACGACGGGCAATTTGCA
CTTCAGAAAATGAAGAGTTTGCTTTAGCCATAACAAAAGTCCAGTATGCTTTTTCACAGCATAACTGGAC
TGATTTCAGTTTACAACTATTCTGTCTAGTTTAAGACTTTATTGTCATAGTTTAGATCTATTTTGTTCAG
TTTAAGACTTTATTGTCCGCCCACACCCGCTTACGCAGGGCATCCATTTATTACTCAACCGTAACCGATT
TTGCCAGGTTACGCGGCTGGTCTATGCGGTGTGAAATACCGCACAGATGCGTAAGGAGAAAATACCGCAT
CAGGCGCTCTTCCGCTTCCTCGCTCACTGACTCGCTGCGCTCGGTCGTTCGGCTGCGGCGAGCGGTATCA
GCTCACTCAAAGGCGGTAATACGGTTATCCACAGAATCAGGGGATAACGCAGGAAAGAACATGTGAGCAA
AAGGCCAGCAAAAGGCCAGGAACCGTAAAAAGGCCGCGTTGCTGGCGTTTTTCCATAGGCTCCGCCCCCC
TGACGAGCATCACAAAAATCGACGCTCAAGTCAGAGGTGGCGAAACCCGACAGGACTATAAAGATACCAG
GCGTTTCCCCCTGGAAGCTCCCTCGTGCGCTCTCCTGTTCCGACCCTGCCGCTTACCGGATACCTGTCCG
CCTTTCTCCCTTCGGGAAGCGTGGCGCTTTCTCATAGCTCACGCTGTAGGTATCTCAGTTCGGTGTAGGT
CGTTCGCTCCAAGCTGGGCTGTGTGCACGAACCCCCCGTTCAGCCCGACCGCTGCGCCTTATCCGGTAAC
TATCGTCTTGAGTCCAACCCGGTAAGACACGACTTATCGCCACTGGCAGCAGCCACTGGTAACAGGATTA
GCAGAGCGAGGTATGTAGGCGGTGCTACAGAGTTCTTGAAGTGGTGGCCTAACTACGGCTACACTAGAAG
AATAGTATTTGGTATCTGCGCTCTGCTGAAGCCAGTTACCTTCGGAAAAAGAGTTGGTAGCTCTTGATCC
GGCAAACAAACCACCGCTGGTAGCGGTGGTTTTTTTGTTTGCAAGCAGCAGATTACGCGCAGAAAAAAAG
GATCTCAAGAAGATCCTTTGATCTTTTCTACGGGGTCTGACGCTCAGTGGAACGAAAACTCACGTTAAGG
GATTTTGGTCATGAGATTATCAAAAAGGATCTTCACCTAGATCCTTTTAAATTAAAAATGAAGTTTTAAA
TCAATCTAAAGTATATATGAGTAAACTTGGTCTGACAGTTACCAATGCTTAATCAGTGAGGCACCTATCT
CAGCGATCTGTCTATTTCGTTCATCCATAGTTGCCTGACTCCCCGTCGTGTAGATAACTACGATACGGGA
GGGCTTACCATCTGGCCCCAGTGCTGCAATGATACCGCGAGACCCACGCTCACCGGCTCCAGATTTATCA
GCAATAAACCAGCCAGCCGGAAGGGCCGAGCGCAGAAGTGGTCCTGCAACTTTATCCGCCTCCATCCAGT
CTATTAATTGTTGCCGGGAAGCTAGAGTAAGTAGTTCGCCAGTTAATAGTTTGCGCAACGTTGTTGCCAT
TGCTACAGGCATCGTGGTGTCACGCTCGTCGTTTGGTATGGCTTCATTCAGCTCCGGTTCCCAACGATCA
AGGCGAGTTACATGATCCCCCATGTTGTGCAAAAAAGCGGTTAGCTCCTTCGGTCCTCCGATCGTTGTCA
GAAGTAAGTTGGCCGCAGTGTTATCACTCATGGTTATGGCAGCACTGCATAATTCTCTTACTGTCATGCC
ATCCGTAAGATGCTTTTCTGTGACTGGTGAGTACTCAACCAAGTCATTCTGAGAATAGTGTATGCGGCGA
CCGAGTTGCTCTTGCCCGGCGTCAATACGGGATAATACCGCGCCACATAGCAGAACTTTAAAAGTGCTCA
TCATTGGAAAACGTTCTTCGGGGCGAAAACTCTCAAGGATCTTACCGCTGTTGAGATCCAGTTCGATGTA
ACCCACTCGTGCACCCAACTGATCTTCAGCATCTTTTACTTTCACCAGCGTTTCTGGGTGAGCAAAAACA
GGAAGGCAAAATGCCGCAAAAAAGGGAATAAGGGCGACACGGAAATGTTGAATACTCATACTCTTCCTTT
TTCAATATTATTGAAGCATTTATCAGGGTTATTGTCTCATGAGCGGATACATATTTGAAT
